>Addgene plasmid #113133 | IL1RN gRNA4 | depositor full sequence | sequence record 218001 | IL1RN gRNA4 sequence 5283 bps
GTGGCACTTTTCGGGGAAATGTGCGCGGAACCCCTATTTGTTTATTTTTCTAAATACATTCAAATATGTA
TCCGCTCATGAGACAATAACCCTGATAAATGCTTCAATAATATTGAAAAAGGAAGAGTATGAGTATTCAA
CATTTCCGTGTCGCCCTTATTCCCTTTTTTGCGGCATTTTGCCTTCCTGTTTTTGCTCACCCAGAAACGC
TGGTGAAAGTAAAAGATGCTGAAGATCAGTTGGGTGCACGAGTGGGTTACATCGAACTGGATCTCAACAG
CGGTAAGATCCTTGAGAGTTTTCGCCCCGAAGAACGTTTTCCAATGATGAGCACTTTTAAAGTTCTGCTA
TGTGGCGCGGTATTATCCCGTATTGACGCCGGGCAAGAGCAACTCGGTCGCCGCATACACTATTCTCAGA
ATGACTTGGTTGAGTACTCACCAGTCACAGAAAAGCATCTTACGGATGGCATGACAGTAAGAGAATTATG
CAGTGCTGCCATAACCATGAGTGATAACACTGCGGCCAACTTACTTCTGACAACGATCGGAGGACCGAAG
GAGCTAACCGCTTTTTTGCACAACATGGGGGATCATGTAACTCGCCTTGATCGTTGGGAACCGGAGCTGA
ATGAAGCCATACCAAACGACGAGCGTGACACCACGATGCCTGTAGCAATGGCAACAACGTTGCGCAAACT
ATTAACTGGCGAACTACTTACTCTAGCTTCCCGGCAACAATTAATAGACTGGATGGAGGCGGATAAAGTT
GCAGGACCACTTCTGCGCTCGGCCCTTCCGGCTGGCTGGTTTATTGCTGATAAATCTGGAGCCGGTGAGC
GTGGGTCTCGCGGTATCATTGCAGCACTGGGGCCAGATGGTAAGCCCTCCCGTATCGTAGTTATCTACAC
GACGGGGAGTCAGGCAACTATGGATGAACGAAATAGACAGATCGCTGAGATAGGTGCCTCACTGATTAAG
CATTGGTAACTGTCAGACCAAGTTTACTCATATATACTTTAGATTGATTTAAAACTTCATTTTTAATTTA
AAAGGATCTAGGTGAAGATCCTTTTTGATAATCTCATGACCAAAATCCCTTAACGTGAGTTTTCGTTCCA
CTGAGCGTCAGACCCCGTAGAAAAGATCAAAGGATCTTCTTGAGATCCTTTTTTTCTGCGCGTAATCTGC
TGCTTGCAAACAAAAAAACCACCGCTACCAGCGGTGGTTTGTTTGCCGGATCAAGAGCTACCAACTCTTT
TTCCGAAGGTAACTGGCTTCAGCAGAGCGCAGATACCAAATACTGTCCTTCTAGTGTAGCCGTAGTTAGG
CCACCACTTCAAGAACTCTGTAGCACCGCCTACATACCTCGCTCTGCTAATCCTGTTACCAGTGGCTGCT
GCCAGTGGCGATAAGTCGTGTCTTACCGGGTTGGACTCAAGACGATAGTTACCGGATAAGGCGCAGCGGT
CGGGCTGAACGGGGGGTTCGTGCACACAGCCCAGCTTGGAGCGAACGACCTACACCGAACTGAGATACCT
ACAGCGTGAGCTATGAGAAAGCGCCACGCTTCCCGAAGGGAGAAAGGCGGACAGGTATCCGGTAAGCGGC
AGGGTCGGAACAGGAGAGCGCACGAGGGAGCTTCCAGGGGGAAACGCCTGGTATCTTTATAGTCCTGTCG
GGTTTCGCCACCTCTGACTTGAGCGTCGATTTTTGTGATGCTCGTCAGGGGGGCGGAGCCTATGGAAAAA
CGCCAGCAACGCGGCCTTTTTACGGTTCCTGGCCTTTTGCTGGCCTTTTGCTCACATGTTCTTTCCTGCG
TTATCCCCTGATTCTGTGGATAACCGTATTACCGCCTTTGAGTGAGCTGATACCGCTCGCCGCAGCCGAA
CGACCGAGCGCAGCGAGTCAGTGAGCGAGGAAGCGGAAGAGCGCCCAATACGCAAACCGCCTCTCCCCGC
GCGTTGGCCGATTCATTAATGCAGCTGGCACGACAGGTTTCCCGACTGGAAAGCGGGCAGTGAGCGCAAC
GCAATTAATGTGAGTTAGCTCACTCATTAGGCACCCCAGGCTTTACACTTTATGCTTCCGGCTCGTATGT
TGTGTGGAATTGTGAGCGGATAACAATTTCACACAGGAAACAGCTATGACCATGATTACGCCAAGCGCGC
AATTAACCCTCACTAAAGGGAACAAAAGCTGGGTACCACTAGTATGCATCCTGCAGGACGCGTCCTACCC
ACTCCCTCTATGCGCGCTCGCTCACTCACTCGGCCCTGGAGACCAAAGGTCTCCAGACTGCCGGCCTCTG
GCCGGCAGGGCCGAGTGAGTGAGCGAGCGCGCATAGAGGGAGTGGGTACCTCCATCATCTAGGTTTGCCA
GATCTGATATCGGCGCGCCCGAGTCCAACACCCGTGGGAATCCCATGGGCACCATGGCCCCTCGCTCCAA
AAATGCTTTCGCGTCGCGCAGACACTGCTCGGTAGTTTCGGGGATCAGCGTTTGAGTAAGAGCCCGCGTC
TGAACCCTCCGCGCCGCCCCGGCCCCAGTGGAAAGACGCGCAGGCAAAACGCACCACGTGACGGAGCGTG
ACCGCGCGCCGAGCGCGCGCCAAGGTCGGGCAGGAAGAGGGCCTATTTCCCATGATTCCTTCATATTTGC
ATATACGATACAAGGCTGTTAGAGAGATAATTAGAATTAATTTGACTGTAAACACAAAGATATTAGTACA
AAATACGTGACGTAGAAAGTAATAATTTCTTGGGTAGTTTGCAGTTTTAAAATTATGTTTTAAAATGGAC
TATCATATGCTTACCGTAACTTGAAAGTATTTCGATTTCTTGGCTTTATATATCTTGTGGAAAGGACGAA
ACACCGAGTCACCCTCCTGGAAACGTTTAAGAGCTATGCTGGAAACAGCATAGCAAGTTTAAATAAGGCT
AGTCCGTTATCAACTTGAAAAAGTGGCACCGAGTCGGTGCTTTTTTTGCGGCCGCCTCGAGTGATCAAAA
AACCAACACACGCTTCCAATGAAAATAAACGATCCTTTATTGCTAGCCTTTACTTGTACAGCTCGTCCAT
GCCGAGAGTGATCCCGGCGGCGGTCACGAACTCCAGCAGGACCATGTGATCGCGCTTCTCGTTGGGGTCT
TTGCTCAGGGCGGACTGGGTGCTCAGGTAGTGGTTGTCGGGCAGCAACACGGGGCCGTCGCCGATGGGGG
TGTTCTGCTGGTAGTGGTCGGCGAGCTGCACGCTGCCGTCCTCGATGTTGTGGCGGATCTTGAAGTTCAC
CTTGATGCCGTTCTTCTGCTTGTCGGCCATGATATAGACGTTGTGGCTGTTGTAGTTGTACTCCAGCTTG
TGCCCCAGGATGTTGCCGTCCTCCTTGAAGTCGATGCCCTTCAGCTCGATGCGGTTCACCAGGGTGTCGC
CCTCGAACTTCACCTCGGCGCGGGTCTTGTAGTTGCCGTCGTCCTTGAAGAAGATGGTGCGCTCCTGGAC
GTAGCCTTCGGGCATGGCGGACTTGAAGAAGTCGTGCTGCTTCATGTGGTCGGGGTAGCGGCTGAAGCAC
TGCACGCCGTAGGTCAGGGTGGTCACGAGGGTGGGCCAGGGCACGGGCAGCTTGCCGGTGGTGCAGATGA
ACTTCAGGGTCAGCTTGCCGTAGGTGGCATCGCCCTCGCCCTCGCCGGACACGCTGAACTTGTGGCCGTT
TACGTCGCCGTCCAGCTCGACCAGGATGGGCACCACCCCGGTGAACAGCTCCTCGCCCTTGCTCACCATG
GTGGCGACCGGTGGATCCCGGGCCCGCGGTACCCAGCTTGGAGGTGCACACCAATGTGGTGAATGGTCAA
ATGGCGTTTATTGTATCGAGCTAGGCACTTAAATACAATATCTCTGCAATGCGGAATTCAGTGGTTCGTC
CAATCCATGTCAGACCCGTCTGTTGCCTTCCTAATAAGGCACGATCGTACCACCTTACTTCCACCAATCG
GCATGCACGGTGCTTTTTCTCTCCTTGTAAGGCATGTTGCTAACTCATCCTTACCATGTTGCAAGACTAC
CAAGAGTATTTGCATAAGACTACATTTCCCCCTCCCTATGCAAAAGCGAAACTACTATATCCTGAGGGGA
CTCCTAACCGCGTACAACCGAAGCCCCGCTTTTCGCCTAAACACACCCTAGTCCCCTCAGATACGCGTAT
ATCTGGCCCGTACATCGCGAAGCAGCGCAAAACGCCTAACCCTAAGCAGATTCTTCATGCAATTGTCGGT
CAAGCCTTGCCTTGTTGTAGCTTAAATTTTGCTCGCGCACTACTCAGCGACCTCCAACACACAAGCAGGG
AGCAGATACTGGCTTAACTATGCGGCATCAGAGCAGATTGTACTGAGAGTGCACCATACGGATCTGCGAT
GATAAGCTGTCAAACATGAGAATTGGTCGACGATATCAGATCTAGGAACCCCTAGTGATGGAGTTGGCCA
CTCCCTCTCTGCGCGCTCGCTCGCTCACTGAGGCCGCCCGGGCAAAGCCCGGGCGTCGGGCGACCTTTGG
TCGCCCGGCCTCAGTGAGCGAGCGAGCGCGCAGAGAGGGAGTGGCCCCCCCCCCCCCCCCCCCCTGCATT
CTAGAGAGCTCCAATTCGCCCTATAGTGAGTCGTATTACGCGCGCTCACTGGCCGTCGTTTTACAACGTC
GTGACTGGGAAAACCCTGGCGTTACCCAACTTAATCGCCTTGCAGCACATCCCCCTTTCGCCAGCTGGCG
TAATAGCGAAGAGGCCCGCACCGATCGCCCTTCCCAACAGTTGCGCAGCCTGAATGGCGAATGGG
[124 nt withheld, positions 4826-4949]
C
[91 nt withheld, positions 4951-5041]
A
[49 nt withheld, positions 5043-5091]
CCTTTGACGTTGGAGTCCACGTTCTTT
[37 nt withheld, positions 5119-5155]
ACCCTATCTCGGTCTATTCTTTTGATTTATAAGGGATTTTGCCGATTTCGGCCTATTGGTTAAAAAATGA
GCTGATTTAACAAAAATTTAACGCGAATTTTAACAAAATATTAACGCTTACAATTTAG
Features (pLannotate 1.2.2; 21 found; start..end, strand, type, name):
     24..128     +  promoter       AmpR promoter: bla
    129..989     +  CDS            AmpR: β-lactamase; bla; confers resistance to ampicillin, carbenicillin, and related antibiotics
   1160..1748    +  rep_origin     ori: high-copy-number ColE1/pMB1/pBR322/pUC origin of replication
   1931..2023    +  CDS            lacI (fragment): lac repressor; lacI; The lac repressor binds to the lac operator to inhibit transcription in E. coli. This inhibition can be relieved by adding lactose or isopropyl-β-D-thiogalactopyranoside (IPTG).
   2036..2057    +  protein_bind   CAP binding site: CAP binding activates transcription in the presence of cAMP. E. coli catabolite activator protein
   2072..2102    +  promoter       lac promoter: promoter for the E. coli lac operon
   2110..2126    +  protein_bind   lac operator: The lac repressor binds to the lac operator to inhibit transcription in E. coli. This inhibition can be relieved by adding lactose or isopropyl-β-D-thiogalactopyranoside (IPTG). lac repressor encoded by lacI
   2171..2189    +  promoter       T3 promoter: promoter for bacteriophage T3 RNA polymerase
   2627..2867    +  promoter       U6 promoter: RNA polymerase III promoter for human U6 snRNA
   2913..2980    +  misc_RNA       tracrRNA (fragment): trans-activating CRISPR RNA for the Streptococcus pyogenes CRISPR/Cas9 system
   3063..3779    -  CDS            EGFP: EGFP is a basic (constitutively fluorescent) green fluorescent protein published in 1996, derived from Aequorea victoria. It is reported to be a rapidly-maturing weak dimer with moderate acid sensitivity.
   3787..3813    -  misc_feature   MCS (fragment): multiple cloning site
   3823..4086    -  promoter       RSV promoter: Rous sarcoma virus enhancer/promoter
   4120..4213    -  ncRNA          Retro dr1: Accession: RF00214 - Retrovirus direct repeat 1 (dr1)
   4346..4398    +  misc_feature   bom (fragment): basis of mobility region from pBR322
   4407..4423    -  promoter       tet promoter (fragment): E. coli promoter for tetracycline efflux protein gene
   4489..4596    -  repeat_region  AAV2 ITR (fragment): inverted terminal repeat of adeno-associated virus serotype 2 inverted
   4594..4614    -  promoter       chicken β-actin promoter (fragment): contains a 21-bp deletion relative to the standard chicken β-actin promoter
   4640..4658    -  promoter       T7 promoter: promoter for bacteriophage T7 RNA polymerase
   4666..4821    +  CDS            lacZα (fragment): LacZα fragment of β-galactosidase; lacZ fragment
   4826..5254    +  rep_origin     f1 ori (sequence partly withheld): f1 bacteriophage origin of replication; arrow indicates direction of (+) strand synthesis
