>Addgene plasmid #113133 | IL1RN gRNA4 | addgene full sequence | sequence record 226956 | Addgene NGS Result
GTGGCACTTTTCGGGGAAATGTGCGCGGAACCCCTATTTGTTTATTTTTCTAAATACATTCAAATATGTA
TCCGCTCATGAGACAATAACCCTGATAAATGCTTCAATAATATTGAAAAAGGAAGAGTATGAGTATTCAA
CATTTCCGTGTCGCCCTTATTCCCTTTTTTGCGGCATTTTGCCTTCCTGTTTTTGCTCACCCAGAAACGC
TGGTGAAAGTAAAAGATGCTGAAGATCAGTTGGGTGCACGAGTGGGTTACATCGAACTGGATCTCAACAG
CGGTAAGATCCTTGAGAGTTTTCGCCCCGAAGAACGTTTTCCAATGATGAGCACTTTTAAAGTTCTGCTA
TGTGGCGCGGTATTATCCCGTATTGACGCCGGGCAAGAGCAACTCGGTCGCCGCATACACTATTCTCAGA
ATGACTTGGTTGAGTACTCACCAGTCACAGAAAAGCATCTTACGGATGGCATGACAGTAAGAGAATTATG
CAGTGCTGCCATAACCATGAGTGATAACACTGCGGCCAACTTACTTCTGACAACGATCGGAGGACCGAAG
GAGCTAACCGCTTTTTTGCACAACATGGGGGATCATGTAACTCGCCTTGATCGTTGGGAACCGGAGCTGA
ATGAAGCCATACCAAACGACGAGCGTGACACCACGATGCCTGTAGCAATGGCAACAACGTTGCGCAAACT
ATTAACTGGCGAACTACTTACTCTAGCTTCCCGGCAACAATTAATAGACTGGATGGAGGCGGATAAAGTT
GCAGGACCACTTCTGCGCTCGGCCCTTCCGGCTGGCTGGTTTATTGCTGATAAATCTGGAGCCGGTGAGC
GTGGGTCTCGCGGTATCATTGCAGCACTGGGGCCAGATGGTAAGCCCTCCCGTATCGTAGTTATCTACAC
GACGGGGAGTCAGGCAACTATGGATGAACGAAATAGACAGATCGCTGAGATAGGTGCCTCACTGATTAAG
CATTGGTAACTGTCAGACCAAGTTTACTCATATATACTTTAGATTGATTTAAAACTTCATTTTTAATTTA
AAAGGATCTAGGTGAAGATCCTTTTTGATAATCTCATGACCAAAATCCCTTAACGTGAGTTTTCGTTCCA
CTGAGCGTCAGACCCCGTAGAAAAGATCAAAGGATCTTCTTGAGATCCTTTTTTTCTGCGCGTAATCTGC
TGCTTGCAAACAAAAAAACCACCGCTACCAGCGGTGGTTTGTTTGCCGGATCAAGAGCTACCAACTCTTT
TTCCGAAGGTAACTGGCTTCAGCAGAGCGCAGATACCAAATACTGTTCTTCTAGTGTAGCCGTAGTTAGG
CCACCACTTCAAGAACTCTGTAGCACCGCCTACATACCTCGCTCTGCTAATCCTGTTACCAGTGGCTGCT
GCCAGTGGCGATAAGTCGTGTCTTACCGGGTTGGACTCAAGACGATAGTTACCGGATAAGGCGCAGCGGT
CGGGCTGAACGGGGGGTTCGTGCACACAGCCCAGCTTGGAGCGAACGACCTACACCGAACTGAGATACCT
ACAGCGTGAGCTATGAGAAAGCGCCACGCTTCCCGAAGGGAGAAAGGCGGACAGGTATCCGGTAAGCGGC
AGGGTCGGAACAGGAGAGCGCACGAGGGAGCTTCCAGGGGGAAACGCCTGGTATCTTTATAGTCCTGTCG
GGTTTCGCCACCTCTGACTTGAGCGTCGATTTTTGTGATGCTCGTCAGGGGGGCGGAGCCTATGGAAAAA
CGCCAGCAACGCGGCCTTTTTACGGTTCCTGGCCTTTTGCTGGCCTTTTGCTCACATGTTCTTTCCTGCG
TTATCCCCTGATTCTGTGGATAACCGTATTACCGCCTTTGAGTGAGCTGATACCGCTCGCCGCAGCCGAA
CGACCGAGCGCAGCGAGTCAGTGAGCGAGGAAGCGGAAGAGCGCCCAATACGCAAACCGCCTCTCCCCGC
GCGTTGGCCGATTCATTAATGCAGCTGGCACGACAGGTTTCCCGACTGGAAAGCGGGCAGTGAGCGCAAC
GCAATTAATGTGAGTTAGCTCACTCATTAGGCACCCCAGGCTTTACACTTTATGCTTCCGGCTCGTATGT
TGTGTGGAATTGTGAGCGGATAACAATTTCACACAGGAAACAGCTATGACCATGATTACGCCAAGCGCGC
AATTAACCCTCACTAAAGGGAACAAAAGCTGGGTACCACTAGTATGCATCCTGCAGGACGCGTCCTACCC
ACTCCCTCTATGCGCGCTCGCTCACTCACTCGGCCCTGGAGACCAAAGGTCTCCRGCCTGGAGACCAAAG
GTCTCCAGGGCCGAGTGAGTGAGCGAGCGCGCATAGAGGGAGTGGGTACCTCCATCATCTGGTTTCCCAG
ATCTGATATCGGCGCGCCCGAGTCCAACACCCGTGGGAATCCCATGGGCACCATGGCCCCTCGCTCCAAA
AATGCTTTCGCGTCGCGCAGACACTGCTCGGTAGTTTCGGGGATCAGCGTTTGAGTAAGAGCCCGCGTCT
GAACCCTCCGCGCCGCCCCGGCCCCAGTGGAAAGACGCGCAGGCAAAACGCACCACGTGACGGAGCGTGA
CCGCGCGCCGAGCGCGCGCCAAGGTCGGGCAGGAAGAGGGCCTATTTCCCATGATTCCTTCATATTTGCA
TATACGATACAAGGCTGTTAGAGAGATAATTAGAATTAATTTGACTGTAAACACAAAGATATTAGTACAA
AATACGTGACGTAGAAAGTAATAATTTCTTGGGTAGTTTGCAGTTTTAAAATTATGTTTTAAAATGGACT
ATCATATGCTTACCGTAACTTGAAAGTATTTCGATTTCTTGGCTTTATATATCTTGTGGAAAGGACGAAA
CACCGAGTCACCCTCCTGGAAACGTTTAAGAGCTATGCTGGAAACAGCATAGCAAGTTTAAATAAGGCTA
GTCCGTTATCAACTTGAAAAAGTGGCACCGAGTCGGTGCTTTTTTTGCGGCCGCCTCGAGTGATCAAAAA
ACCAACACACGCTTCCAATGAAAATAAACGATCCTTTATTGCTAGCCTTTACTTGTACAGCTCGTCCATG
CCGAGAGTGATCCCGGCGGCGGTCACGAACTCCAGCAGGACCATGTGATCGCGCTTCTCGTTGGGGTCTT
TGCTCAGGGCGGACTGGGTGCTCAGGTAGTGGTTGTCGGGCAGCAGCACGGGGCCGTCGCCGATGGGGGT
GTTCTGCTGGTAGTGGTCGGCGAGCTGCACGCTGCCGTCCTCGATGTTGTGGCGGATCTTGAAGTTCACC
TTGATGCCGTTCTTCTGCTTGTCGGCCATGATATAGACGTTGTGGCTGTTGTAGTTGTACTCCAGCTTGT
GCCCCAGGATGTTGCCGTCCTCCTTGAAGTCGATGCCCTTCAGCTCGATGCGGTTCACCAGGGTGTCGCC
CTCGAACTTCACCTCGGCGCGGGTCTTGTAGTTGCCGTCGTCCTTGAAGAAGATGGTGCGCTCCTGGACG
TAGCCTTCGGGCATGGCGGACTTGAAGAAGTCGTGCTGCTTCATGTGGTCGGGGTAGCGGCTGAAGCACT
GCACGCCGTAGGTCAGGGTGGTCACGAGGGTGGGCCAGGGCACGGGCAGCTTGCCGGTGGTGCAGATGAA
CTTCAGGGTCAGCTTGCCGTAGGTGGCATCGCCCTCGCCCTCGCCGGACACGCTGAACTTGTGGCCGTTT
ACGTCGCCGTCCAGCTCGACCAGGATGGGCACCACCCCGGTGAACAGCTCCTCGCCCTTGCTCACCATGG
TGGCGACCGGTGGATCCCGGGCCCGCGGTACCCAGCTTGGAGGTGCACACCAATGTGGTGAATGGTCAAA
TGGCGTTTATTGTATCGAGCTAGGCACTTAAATACAATATCTCTGCAATGCGGAATTCAGTGGTTCGTCC
AATCCATGTCAGACCCGTCTGTTGCCTTCCTAATAAGGCACGATCGTACCACCTTACTTCCACCAATCGG
CATGCACGGTGCTTTTTCTCTCCTTGTAAGGCATGTTGCTAACTCATCGTTACCATGTTGCAAGACTACA
AGAGTATTGCATAAGACTACATTTCCCCCTCCCTATGCAAAAGCGAAACTACTATATCCTGAGGGGACTC
CTAACCGCGTACAACCGAAGCCCCGCTTTTCGCCTAAACACACCCTAGTCCCCTCAGATACGCGTATATC
TGGCCCGTACATCGCGAAGCAGCGCAAAACGCCTAACCCTAAGCAGATTCTTCATGCAATTGTCGGTCAA
GCCTTGCCTTGTTGTAGCTTAAATTTTGCTCGCGCACTACTCAGCGACCTCCAACACACAAGCAGGGAGC
AGATACTGGCTTAACTATGCGGCATCAGAGCAGATTGTACTGAGAGTGCACCATACGGATCTGCGATGAT
AAGCTGTCAAACATGAGAATTGGTCGACGATATCAGATCTGAGGAACCCCTAGTGATGGAGTTGGCCACT
CCCTCTCTGCGCGCTCGCTCGCTCACTGAGGCCGGGCGACCAAAGGTCGCCCGACGCCCGGGCTTTGCCC
GGGCGGCCTCAGTGAGCGAGCGAGCGCGCAGAGAGGGAGKGGCCCCCCCCCCCCCCCCCCCTGCATTCTA
GAGAGCTCCAATTCGCCCTATAGTGAGTCGTATTACGCGCGCTCACTGGCCGTCGTTTTACAACGTCGTG
ACTGGGAAAACCCTGGCGTTACCCAACTTAATCGCCTTGCAGCACATCCCCCTTTCGCCAGCTGGCGTAA
TAGCGAAGAGGCCCGCACCGATCGCCCTTCCCAACAGTTGCGCAGCCTGAATGGGCCACCTG
[124 nt withheld, positions 4823-4946]
C
[91 nt withheld, positions 4948-5038]
A
[49 nt withheld, positions 5040-5088]
CCTTTGACGTTGGAGTCCACGTTCTTT
[37 nt withheld, positions 5116-5152]
ACCCTATCTCGGTCTATTCTTTTGATTTATAAGGGATTTTGCCGATTTCGGCCTATTGGTTAAAAAATGA
GCTGATTTAACAAAAATTTAACGCGAATTTTAACAAAATATTAACGCTTACAATTT
Features (pLannotate 1.2.2; 21 found; start..end, strand, type, name):
     24..128     +  promoter       AmpR promoter: bla
    129..989     +  CDS            AmpR: β-lactamase; bla; confers resistance to ampicillin, carbenicillin, and related antibiotics
   1160..1748    +  rep_origin     ori: high-copy-number ColE1/pMB1/pBR322/pUC origin of replication
   1931..2023    +  CDS            lacI (fragment): lac repressor; lacI; The lac repressor binds to the lac operator to inhibit transcription in E. coli. This inhibition can be relieved by adding lactose or isopropyl-β-D-thiogalactopyranoside (IPTG).
   2036..2057    +  protein_bind   CAP binding site: CAP binding activates transcription in the presence of cAMP. E. coli catabolite activator protein
   2072..2102    +  promoter       lac promoter: promoter for the E. coli lac operon
   2110..2126    +  protein_bind   lac operator: The lac repressor binds to the lac operator to inhibit transcription in E. coli. This inhibition can be relieved by adding lactose or isopropyl-β-D-thiogalactopyranoside (IPTG). lac repressor encoded by lacI
   2171..2189    +  promoter       T3 promoter: promoter for bacteriophage T3 RNA polymerase
   2626..2866    +  promoter       U6 promoter: RNA polymerase III promoter for human U6 snRNA
   2912..2979    +  misc_RNA       tracrRNA (fragment): trans-activating CRISPR RNA for the Streptococcus pyogenes CRISPR/Cas9 system
   3059..3778    -  CDS            EGFP: the original enhanced GFP (Yang et al., 1996) mammalian codon-optimized
   3786..3812    -  misc_feature   MCS (fragment): multiple cloning site
   3822..4083    -  promoter       RSV promoter: Rous sarcoma virus enhancer/promoter
   4117..4210    -  ncRNA          Retro dr1: Accession: RF00214 - Retrovirus direct repeat 1 (dr1)
   4343..4395    +  misc_feature   bom (fragment): basis of mobility region from pBR322
   4404..4420    -  promoter       tet promoter (fragment): E. coli promoter for tetracycline efflux protein gene
   4452..4581    +  repeat_region  AAV2 ITR (fragment): inverted terminal repeat of adeno-associated virus serotype 2 inverted
   4592..4608    -  promoter       chicken β-actin promoter (fragment): contains a 21-bp deletion relative to the standard chicken β-actin promoter
   4637..4655    -  promoter       T7 promoter: promoter for bacteriophage T7 RNA polymerase
   4663..4814    +  CDS            lacZα (fragment): LacZα fragment of β-galactosidase; lacZ fragment
   4823..5251    +  rep_origin     f1 ori (sequence partly withheld): f1 bacteriophage origin of replication; arrow indicates direction of (+) strand synthesis
