[The description below was written by a language model from this plasmid's Addgene catalogue record and pLannotate feature annotations shown in this document.]
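Description:
IL1RN gRNA4 is a self-complementary AAV (scAAV) vector plasmid of about 5.3 kb that expresses a single guide RNA directed at the promoter of the IL1RN gene, together with a GFP marker. It is maintained in E. coli as a high-copy plasmid through a ColE1/pUC-type origin and selected with ampicillin via the β-lactamase gene. The backbone also carries remnants typical of a phagemid cloning vector: an f1 origin, lac promoter/operator and lacZα fragments, and flanking T3 and T7 promoters.

The payload consists of two independent cassettes. A human U6 RNA polymerase III promoter drives the guide, whose targeting spacer sits between the promoter and the annotated Streptococcus pyogenes tracrRNA-derived scaffold, making it compatible with SpyCas9 and its derivatives. In the opposite orientation, a Rous sarcoma virus enhancer/promoter drives EGFP, which the record describes as a transfection marker for identifying cells that received the guide. The record does not annotate a polyadenylation signal for the EGFP unit.

Both the depositor sequence and the repository's sequencing result were annotated and agree closely on layout, differing by only a few bases in length. In each, only one partial AAV2 inverted terminal repeat is detected, downstream of the RSV-EGFP cassette, and the repository notes numerous sequence discrepancies in the ITR regions, although the plasmid is expected to function as published. Because the guide targets a promoter, it is suited to Cas9-based targeting of the endogenous IL1RN locus. The associated work concerns engineered anti-CRISPR proteins for optogenetic control of CRISPR-Cas9. No Cas9 is encoded here, so it must be supplied separately.
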