Addgene plasmid #113133: IL1RN gRNA4
Purpose: Expresses gRNA targeting the IL1RN promoter (SpyCas9 scaffold)
Depositing lab: Dominik Niopek. Depositing organization: Universitaet Heidelberg. Publication: Engineered anti-CRISPR proteins for optogenetic control of CRISPR-Cas9. Bubeck F, Hoffmann MD, Harteveld Z, Aschenbrenner S, Bietz A, Waldhauer MC, Borner K, Fakhiri J, Schmelas C, Dietz L, Grimm D, Correia BE, Eils R, Niopek D. Nat Methods. 2018 Oct 30. pii: 10.1038/s41592-018-0178-9. doi: 10.1038/s41592-018-0178-9. PubMed 30377362.
Backbone
  Vector backbone: scAAV vector
  Total vector size (bp): 5283
  Vector type: Mammalian Expression, AAV, TALEN, Synthetic Biology
Growth in bacteria
  Bacterial resistance: Ampicillin, 100 μg/mL
  Growth temperature: 37°C
  Growth strain: NEB Stable
  Copy number: High Copy
Gene/Insert
  Gene/Insert name: IL1RN guideRNA 4 (SpCas9 scaffold), co-expressed GFP (transfection marker)
Terms and licenses: Academic/Nonprofit Terms; Industry Terms: Not Available to Industry
Depositor comments: Addgene Next-Generation Sequence analysis identified numerous sequence discrepancies in ITR sequences. Plasmid is expected to function as described in the associated publication: PMID: 30377362
How to cite: IL1RN gRNA4 was a gift from Dominik Niopek (Addgene plasmid # 113133 ; http://n2t.net/addgene:113133 ; RRID:Addgene_113133)
